Addgene plasmid #133145: pOPS0504
Purpose: Reporter plasmid with a 12-nucleotide specific "barcode" sequence. This plasmid is not available as an individual bacterial stab, but can be requested as part of the Plasmid-ID Kit (Kit #1000000168 ).
Depositing lab: Philip Poole. Depositing organization: University of Oxford. Publication: Optimizing Rhizobium-legume symbioses by simultaneous measurement of rhizobial competitiveness and N2 fixation in nodules. Mendoza-Suarez MA, Geddes BA, Sanchez-Canizares C, Ramirez-Gonzalez RH, Kirchhelle C, Jorrin B, Poole PS. Proc Natl Acad Sci U S A. 2020 May 5;117(18):9822-9831. doi: 10.1073/pnas.1921225117. Epub 2020 Apr 21. PubMed 32317381.
Backbone
  Vector backbone: pOGG026 (Addgene ID 113992)
  Vector type: Bacterial Expression
Growth in bacteria
  Bacterial resistance: Kanamycin, 50 μg/mL
  Growth temperature: 37°C
  Growth strain: ST18 (S17 delta pir delta hemA)
  Copy number: Low Copy
Gene/Insert
  Gene/Insert name: PU module (PsNifH from pOGG043), SC module (sfGFP from pOGG037), and T module (AGTCGAACGAGG and universal primer binding site)
  Species: Synthetic
  Mutation: Domesticated for Golden Gate cloning
  Cloning method: Unknown
Terms and licenses: Academic/Nonprofit Terms; Industry Terms: Not Available to Industry
Depositor comments: The only difference is the sequence: AGTCGAACGAGG . Please note that this plasmid may require a unique bacterial strain, so make sure to confirm that you can also obtain the appropriate growth strain. Please contact us or contact our distributors if you have any questions. This plasmid is not available as an individual bacterial stab, but can be requested as part of the Plasmid-ID Kit (Kit #1000000168 ).
How to cite: pOPS0504 was a gift from Philip Poole (Addgene plasmid # 133145)
