[The description below was written by a language model from this plasmid's Addgene catalogue record and pLannotate feature annotations shown in this document.]
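Description:
pOPS0504 is a low-copy, broad-host-range bacterial reporter plasmid built on the pOGG026 backbone by Golden Gate assembly of domesticated modules, and it is one member of a set of barcoded "Plasmid-ID" constructs. The annotated 7,030-nt sequence shows an RK2/incP-type replicon: oriV with the trans-acting replication protein gene trfA. An incP oriT allows conjugative mobilisation from a donor E. coli strain into other Gram-negative bacteria such as rhizobia. Stable inheritance without continuous selection is supported by the par region, comprising the parDE toxin–antitoxin addiction system and the parA/parB partition genes. Selection is by kanamycin through aphA1 (nptI). Short fragments annotated as Tn5 transposase, CloDF13 ori and lacZα appear to be backbone or cloning remnants rather than functional parts.

The payload has three modules. The promoter module is PsNifH, a nifH promoter taken from pOGG043; it is not annotated in the feature table but presumably occupies the gap upstream of the reporter. It drives the coding module, superfolder GFP, so fluorescence would be expected to report nifH promoter activity, which is associated with nitrogen fixation. The terminator module carries a unique 12-nucleotide barcode next to a universal primer binding site. According to the depositor, this barcode is the only difference between this plasmid and its siblings in the kit. Lambda t0 and rrnB T1 terminators insulate the cassette from the backbone.

In line with the associated publication, differently barcoded plasmids can tag individual rhizobial strains. Barcode amplification and sequencing then identify which strains occupy legume nodules, giving a measure of competitiveness, while sfGFP provides a simultaneous readout related to N2 fixation.
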