Features (pLannotate 1.2.2; 14 found; start..end, strand, type, name):
      9..103     +  terminator     lambda t0 terminator: transcription terminator from phage lambda
    213..1025    +  CDS            aphA1: KKA1_ECOLX - Also known as nptI. Protein inferred from homology: Swiss-Prot protein existence level 3. Resistance to kanamycin and structurally-related aminoglycosides, including amikacin. From Escherichia coli.
   1179..1287    +  oriT           oriT: incP origin of transfer
   1348..2496    -  CDS            trfA: trans-acting replication protein that binds to and activates oriV
   2548..2829    -  CDS            tnpA (fragment): TN5P_ECOLX - Also known as tnp. Experimental evidence at protein level: Swiss-Prot protein existence level 1. Mediates transposition of transposon Tn5 by a 'cut and paste' mechanism. First, the monomeric transposase binds the 19 bp inverted DNA repeats flanking the transposon. Then, dimerization of the DNA- bound transposase creates a synaptic DNA complex. After nicking of the first DNA strand, excision of the transposon proceeds through a series of intermediates. The transposase then mediates the insertion of the transposon at a new site by strand transfer. The activity of the wild- type tran
   2889..3420    -  rep_origin     oriV: incP origin of replication
   3476..3511    -  rep_origin     CloDF13 ori (fragment): Plasmids containing the CloDF13 (CDF) origin of replication can be propagated in E. coli cells that contain additional plasmids with compatible origins.
   3635..3943    -  CDS            parE: PARE_ECOLX - Experimental evidence at protein level: Swiss-Prot protein existence level 1. Toxin component of a type II toxin-antitoxin (TA) system involved in plasmid partition. Acts by inhibiting DNA gyrase, converting supercoiled plasmid DNA into a singly cleaved linear form in an ATP-dependent fashion. To do so it probably interacts with one of the gyrase subunits. Gyrase inhibition is prevented by antitoxin ParD, and is reversed in vitro by incubation with ParD. In cells that have lost the plasmid filamentation and growth inhibition occur; this is suppressed when ParD is supplied in trans
   3943..4191    -  CDS            parD: PARD_ECOLX - Experimental evidence at protein level: Swiss-Prot protein existence level 1. Antitoxin component of a type II toxin-antitoxin (TA) system involved in plasmid partition. Inhibits the anti-DNA gyrase activity of toxin ParE; reverses and restores gyrase catalytic activity in vitro. The parDE operon alone is capable of stabilizing an RK2-derived minireplicon under defined growth conditions in several different Gram- negative bacteria. It does so by the post-segregational killing (PSK) of plasmid-free cells, also referred to as a plasmid addiction system. Binds its own promoter, autor
   4320..5162    +  CDS            parB: PARB4_ECOLX - Protein predicted: Swiss-Prot protein existence level 4. Involved in plasmid partition. From Escherichia coli.
   5126..5782    +  CDS            parA: PARA4_ECOLX - Protein inferred from homology: Swiss-Prot protein existence level 3. Involved in plasmid partition. From Escherichia coli.
   5942..6028    -  terminator     rrnB T1 terminator: Escherichia coli rrnB; transcription terminator T1 from the E. coli rrnB gene
   6275..6988    +  CDS            superfolder GFP: GFP variant that folds robustly even when fused to poorly folded proteins (Pédelacq et al., 2006)
   7008..7030    +  CDS            lacZα (fragment): LacZα fragment of β-galactosidase; lacZ fragment
>Addgene plasmid #133145 | pOPS0504 | addgene full sequence | sequence record 274689 | Addgene NGS Result
CGCTCTTGGACTCCTGTTGATAGATCCAGTAATGACCTCAGAACTCCATCTGGATTTGTTCAGAACGCTC
GGTTGCCGCCGGGCGTTTTTTATTGGTGAGAATCCAGGCAATTGTGTCTCAAAATCTCTGATGTTACATT
GCACAAGATAAAAATATATCATCATGAACAATAAAACTGTCTGCTTACATAAACAGTAATACAAGGGGTG
TTATGAGCCATATTCAGCGTGAAACGAGCTGTAGCCGTCCGCGTCTGAACAGCAACATGGATGCGGATCT
GTATGGCTATAAATGGGCGCGTGATAACGTGGGTCAGAGCGGCGCGACCATTTATCGTCTGTATGGCAAA
CCGGATGCGCCGGAACTGTTTCTGAAACATGGCAAAGGCAGCGTGGCGAACGATGTGACCGATGAAATGG
TGCGTCTGAACTGGCTGACCGAATTTATGCCGCTGCCGACCATTAAACATTTTATTCGCACCCCGGATGA
TGCGTGGCTGCTGACCACCGCGATTCCGGGCAAAACCGCGTTTCAGGTGCTGGAAGAATATCCGGATAGC
GGCGAAAACATTGTGGATGCGCTGGCCGTGTTTCTGCGTCGTCTGCATAGCATTCCGGTGTGCAACTGCC
CGTTTAACAGCGATCGTGTGTTTCGTCTGGCCCAGGCGCAGAGCCGTATGAACAACGGCCTGGTGGATGC
GAGCGATTTTGATGATGAACGTAACGGCTGGCCGGTGGAACAGGTGTGGAAAGAAATGCATAAACTGCTG
CCGTTTAGCCCGGATAGCGTGGTGACCCACGGCGATTTTAGCCTGGATAACCTGATTTTCGATGAAGGCA
AACTGATTGGCTGCATTGATGTGGGCCGTGTGGGCATTGCGGATCGTTATCAGGATCTGGCCATTCTGTG
GAACTGCCTGGGCGAATTTAGCCCGAGCCTGCAAAAACGTCTGTTTCAGAAATATGGCATTGATAATCCG
GATATGAACAAACTGCAATTTCATCTGATGCTGGATGAATTTTTCTAATAATTAATTGAACTACTTTTCC
GCTGCATAACCCTGCTTCGGGGTCATTATAGCGATTTTTTCGGTATATCCATCCTTTTTCGCACGATATA
CAGGATTTTGCCAAAGGGTTCGTGTAGACTTTCCTTGGTGTATCCAACGGCGTCAGCCGGGCAGGATAGG
TGAAGTAGGCCCACCCGCGAGCGGGTGTTCCTTCTTCACTGTCCCTTATTCGCACCTGGCGGTGCTCAAC
GGGAATCCTGCTCTGCGAGGCTGGCCGTAGGCCGGCCGCGATGCAGGTGGCTGCTGAACCCCCAGCCGGA
ACTGACCCCACAAGGCCCTAGCGTTTGCAATGCACCAGGTCATCATTGACCCAGGCGTGTTCCACCAGGC
CGCTGCCTCGCAACTCTTCGCAGGCTTCGCCGACCTGCTCGCGCCACTTCTTCACGCGGGTGGAATCCGA
TCCGCACATGAGGCGGAAGGTTTCCAGCTTGAGCGGGTACGGCTCCCGGTGCGAGCTGAAATAGTCGAAC
ATCCGTCGGGCCGTCGGCGACAGCTTGCGGTACTTCTCCCATATGAATTTCGTGTAGTGGTCGCCAGCAA
ACAGCACGACGATTTCCTCGTCGATCAGGACCTGGCAACGGGACGTTTTCTTGCCACGGTCCAGGACGCG
GAAGCGGTGCAGCAGCGACACCGATTCCAGGTGCCCAACGCGGTCGGACGTGAAGCCCATCGCCGTCGCC
TGTAGGCGCGACAGGCATTCCTCGGCCTTCGTGTAATACCGGCCATTGATCGACCAGCCCAGGTCCTGGC
AAAGCTCGTAGAACGTGAAGGTGATCGGCTCGCCGATAGGGGTGCGCTTCGCGTACTCCAACACCTGCTG
CCACACCAGTTCGTCATCGTCGGCCCGCAGCTCGACGCCGGTGTAGGTGATCTTCACGTCCTTGTTGACG
TGGAAAATGACCTTGTTTTGCAGCGCCTCGCGCGGGATTTTCTTGTTGCGCGTGGTGAACAGGGCAGAGC
GGGCCGTGTCGTTTGGCATCGCTCGCATCGTGTCCGGCCACGGCGCAATATCGAACAAGGAAAGCTGCAT
TTCCTTGATCTGCTGCTTCGTGTGTTTCAGCAACGCGGCCTGCTTGGCTTCGCTGACCTGTTTTGCCAGG
TCCTCGCCGGCGGTTTTTCGCTTCTTGGTCGTCATAGTTCCTCGCGTGTCGATGGTCATCGACTTCGCCA
AACCTGCCGCCTCCTGTTCGAGCCGACGCGAACGCTCCACGGCGGCCGATGGCGCGGGCAGGGCAGGGGG
AGCCAGTTGCACGCTGTCGCGCTCGATCTTGGCCGTAGCTTGCTGGACTATCGAGCCGACGGACTGGAAG
GTTTCGCGGGGCGCACGCATGACGGTGCGGCTTGCGATGGTTTCGGCATCCTCGGCGGAAAACCCCGCGT
CGATCAGTTCTTGCCTGTATGCCTTCCGGTCAAACGTCCGATTCATTCACCCTCCTTGCGGGATTGCCCC
GGAATTAATTCCCCGGATCGATCCGTCGATCTTGATCCCCTGCGCCATCAGATCCTTGGCGGCAAGAAAG
CCATCCAGTTTACTTTGCAGGGCTTCCCAACCTTACCAGAGGGCGCCCCAGCTGGCAATTCCGGTTCGCT
TGCTGTCCATAAAACCGCCCAGTCTAGCTATCGCCATGTAAGCCCACTGCAAGCTACCTGCTTTCTCTTT
GCGCTTGCGTTTTCCCTTGTCCAGATAGCCCAGTAGCTGACATTCATCCGGGGTCAGCACCGTTTCTGCG
GACTGGCTTTCTACGTGGCTGCCATTTTTGGGGTGAGGCCGTTCGCGGCCGAGGGGCGCAGCCCCTGGGG
GGATGGGAGGCCCGCGTTAGCGGGCCGGGAGGGTTCGAGAAGGGGGGGCACCCCCCTTCGGCGTGCGCGG
TCACGCGCACAGGGCGCAGCCCTGGTTAAAAACAAGGTTTATAAATATTGGTTTAAAAGCAGGTTAAAAG
ACAGGTTAGCGGTGGCCGAAAAACGGGCGGAAACCCTTGCAAATGCTGGATTTTCTGCCTGTGGACAGCC
CCTCAAATGTCAATAGGTGCGCCCCTCATCTGTCAGCACTCTGCCCCTCAAGTGTCAAGGATCGCGCCCC
TCATCTGTCAGTAGTCGCGCCCCTCAAGTGTCAATACCGCAGGGCACTTATCCCCAGGCTTGTCCACATC
ATCTGTGGGAAACTCGCGTAAAATCAGGCGTTTTCGCCGATTTGCGAGGCTGGCCAGCTCCACGTCGCCG
GCCGAAATCGAGCCTGCCCCTCATCTGTCAACGCCGCGCCGGGTGAGTCGGCCCCTCAAGTGTCAACGTC
CGCCCCTCATCTGTCAGTGAGGGCCAAGTTTTCCGCGAGGTATCCACAACGCCGGCGGCCCTACATGGCT
CTGCTGTAGTGAGTGGGTTGCGCTCCGGCAGCGGTCCTGATCCCCCGCAGAAAAAAAGGATCTCAAGAAG
ATCCTTTGATCTTTTCTACATTACTGCATGAGCTTGTGGAAGTGTGCTGAGCATAAATGATTCTCCTAGC
TGTTCTTTGGGTAAGTACGCCATCAGGACGTTGTGAGTGGCGCGATTTTTAGCGGCTGAAATCAGCCCTT
GAGCCTGTCGGCAAGTCGCGTCATGAGGTCCATGCGCTCATGCAGGATCGCCACGACCAACGCGGGTTCG
CCCGCACGCGGCAGGCAAAAAACGTAGTGGTGTTCGCAGCGGGCCATCCGCAGCGCGGGAAAGAGTTCGC
TCATGTCCTTAAACGGGCCTTCGCCGGCGGCAAGCCTGGCTATGCCCTGTTCCAGCTTAGCGATATAGCG
GCGCACCTGCGCCGCGCCCCACTCCCGGCGCGTGTAGCGGATGATGCCGCGTAGATCGGCTTCGGCCTCA
GCCGTGAGGATGTAGGCCGTCAAGCGCGATCCCCGCTGAGTTCTTCATCAAGAATTTCGCCGACGCTCTT
GGTGGACACCTTGCCGGCAAGCCCATCGTTGATGCGGTTCCCCAGCATGGTTTTCAGTTCCTGCCATGCC
TGATCGGCATCAGCGTCACCGGGGAACAGACGTTCGAGGGCGTATTGCTTAATGGTCTTGCCCTGCAAGG
CGGCCAGGGCTTTCAGGCTCTGGTGCTGCTGGTCCGTCATGTCGATTGTCAGGCGGCTCATTGGATAACC
TCCATAAAATACACGTAACCACATTAGCACATATGTGGGCGTGAGGCTACAGCGCGAGGCGCATTAAGGT
CGGGAAAATGCGCTAGGCGCATTTAAATTGCGTATTGCTGTAATGCGCCATGCCGGCTAGACTAGGCCCA
AATGGGTATACCCAATTTGACCAAGGGGGACGCGATGAGGGCGGCCAAGCACTACCGACAACTTCTATCC
ATCGACTTCAACATCGAGGCGCTGGCCTTCGTGCCTGGACCCGACGGCACACGCGGCCGGCGCATCCACG
TCCTGGGGCGCGAGGTCCGCGACCGGCCCGGCCTGGTCGAGTACCTTTCGCCGGCGTTCGGCTCGCGGGT
GGCGCTGGACGGCTACTGCAAGGCCAATTTCGATGCAGTGCTGCACCTGGCGTACCCCGATCATCAGCAA
TGGGGCCACGCATGAAGCGCCGAAGCTACGCCATGCTGCGCGCCGCTGCCGCGCTGGCCGTCCTGGTCGT
TGCCTCGCCGGCATGGGCCGAGCTGCGCGGCGAGGTCGTGCGCATCATCGACGGCGACACCATCGACGTG
CTGGTAGACAAGCAGCCGGTGCGCGTGCGCCTGGTGGACATTGACGCGCCGGAAAAGCGGCAAGCCTTCG
GCGAACGTGCGCGCCAGGCGCTGGCCGGCATGGTGTTCCGCCGGCACGTCCTGGTCGACGAGAAGGACAC
CGACCGTTACGGCCGCACGCTGGGCACCGTCTGGGTCAACATGGAGCTGGCCAGCCGGCCGCCGCAGCCG
CGCAACGTCAACGCCGCGATGGTTCACCAGGGCATGGCGTGGGCCTATCGCTTCCACGGCCGCGCGGCCG
ACCCTGAAATGCTGCGGCTCGAACAGGAGGCGCGAGGCAAGCGCGTCGGCCTCTGGTCCGATCCGCACGC
CGTCGAGCCGTGGAAATGGCGACGCGAGAGCAACAACCGGAGGGACGAAGGTTGAAGGTCGCCCGCATCT
ACCTGCGCGCCAGTACGGACGAGCAGAATCTTGAACGCCAGGAGAGCCTTGTAGCGGCCACGCGGGCCGC
CGGGTACTACGTCGCCGGCATCTACCGCGAGAAGGCGTCCGGCGCACGCGCCGACCGGCCCGAGCTGCTG
CGCATGATCGCGGACCTGCAACCTGGTGAAGTCGTCGTTGCGGAGAAGATCGACCGCATCAGCCGCTTGC
CGTTGGCCGAGGCCGAGCGCCTGGTTGCGTCGATCCGGGCCAAAGGGGCCAAGCTGGCCGTGCCTGGCGT
GGTGGACCTGTCGGAGCTGGCCGCCGAGGCGAACGGAGTGGCGAAAATCGTTCTGGAATCCGTCCAGGAC
ATGCTTTTGAAGCTCGCCTTGCAGATGGCCCGCGACGACTACGAGGATCGGCGCGAGCGTCAACGTCAGG
GTGTCCAGTTGGCGAAGGCCGCCGGCCGCTACACCGGCCGCAAACGTGACGCCGGCATGCACGACCGCAT
CATCACGCTTCGCTCCGGCGGATCGAGCATTGCCAAGACGGCCAAGCTGGTCGGATGCAGCCCGAGCCAG
GTCAAACGAGTGTGGGCGGCCTGGAACGCGCAGCAGCAAAAATAAAGCCGGGCAGTGCCCGGCTTTTCTC
ACCTTTTCGCGTCCCGCAGGGCCGCTGCGAGCGCCCTACCTAGATCCTCGCTTTCCCCCTCGGTGTAGTC
CGGCCAGGGCACGAAGGGCGCGGATGCGAACCTGTTGAGCAGGTCAGATCTAGGGCGGCGGATTTGTCCT
ACTCAGGAGAGCGTTCACCGACAAACAACAGATAAAACGAAAGGCCCAGTCTTTCGACTGAGCCTTTCGT
TTTATTTGATGCCTGCCGAATTCGGATCCGGAGCTCGACACGACATTGTCGTCACCTTTGTCGGGTCCGC
GACAAGCTTTTTGTTCCTCGATCCCGTATGTTTTCGCCTAAATATCTGAAACAGCAGCAAATTATTTTTC
GTTAGCTCAATCGGCCCACTTGGCACGAGTCTTGAAATTTATTGCGAGGCGGCGGAGCTGCCGGCCGCAT
CCGTGCGGCATAACCACGGTTGTGAACAAATGAAGGAAGGCCAAATGCGTAAAGGCGAAGAGCTGTTCAC
TGGTGTCGTCCCTATTCTGGTGGAACTGGATGGTGATGTCAACGGTCATAAGTTTTCCGTGCGTGGCGAG
GGTGAAGGTGACGCAACTAATGGTAAACTGACGCTGAAGTTCATCTGTACTACTGGTAAACTGCCGGTAC
CTTGGCCGACTCTGGTAACGACGCTGACTTATGGTGTTCAGTGCTTTGCTCGTTATCCGGACCATATGAA
GCAGCATGACTTCTTCAAGTCCGCCATGCCGGAAGGCTATGTGCAGGAACGCACGATTTCCTTTAAGGAT
GACGGCACGTACAAAACGCGTGCGGAAGTGAAATTTGAAGGCGATACCCTGGTAAACCGCATTGAGCTGA
AAGGCATTGACTTTAAAGAAGATGGCAATATCCTGGGCCATAAGCTGGAATACAATTTTAACAGCCACAA
TGTTTACATCACCGCCGATAAACAAAAAAATGGCATTAAAGCGAATTTTAAAATTCGCCACAACGTTGAG
GATGGCAGCGTGCAGCTGGCTGATCACTACCAGCAAAACACTCCAATCGGTGATGGTCCTGTTCTGCTGC
CAGACAATCACTATCTGAGCACGCAAAGCGTTCTGTCTAAAGATCCGAACGAGAAACGCGATCATATGGT
TCTGCTGGAGTTCGTAACCGCAGCGGGCATCACGCATGGTATGGATGAACTGTACAAATGAGCTTAGTCG
AACGAGGCGTTTTACAACGTCGTGACTGGG
